>Addgene plasmid #92019 | p5A3-T | depositor full sequence | sequence record 176811 | p5A3-T sequence 6741 bps
TCAGAAAAACTCATCGAGCATCAAGTGAAACTGCAATTTATTCATATCAGGATTATCAATACCATATTTT
TGAAAAAGCCGTTTCTGTAATGAAGGAGAAAACTCACCGAGGCAGTTCCATAGGATGGCAAGATCCTGGT
ATCGGTCTGCGATTCCGACTCGTCCAACATCAATACAACCTATTAATTTCCCCTCGTCAAAAATAAGGTT
ATCAAGTGAGAAATCACCATGAGTGACGACTGAATCCGGTGAGAATGGCAAAAGCTTATGCATTTCTTTC
CAGACTTGTTCAACAGGCCAGCCATTACGCTCGTCATCAAAATCACTCGCACCAACCAAACCGTTATTCA
TTCGTGATTGCGCCTGAGCGAGACGAAATACGCGATCGCCGTTAAAAGGACAATTACAAACAGGAATCGA
ATGCAACCGGCGCAGGAACACTGCCAGCGCATCAACAATATTTTCACCTGAATCAGGATATTCTTCTAAT
ACCTGGAATGCTGTTTTCCCTGGGATCGCAGTGGTGAGTAACCATGCATCATCAGGAGTACGGATAAAAT
GCTTGATGGTCGGAAGAGGCATAAATTCCGTCAGCCAGTTTAGCCTGACCATCTCATCTGTAACATCATT
GGCAACGCTACCTTTGCCATGTTTCAGAAACAACTCTGGCGCATCGGGCTTCCCATACAATCGATAGATT
GTCGCACCTGATTGCCCGACATTATCGCGAGCCCATTTATACCCATATAAATCAGCATCCATGTTGGAAT
TTAATCGCGGCCTCGAGCAAGACGTTTCCCGTTGAATATGGCTCATTTTAGCTTCCTTAGCTCCTGAAAA
TCTCGATAACTCAAAAAATACGCCCGGTAGTGATCTTATTTCATTATGGTGAAAGTTGGAACCTCTTACG
TACTACCGGCGCGGCAGCGTGACCCGTGTCGGCGGCTCCAACGGCTCGCCATCGTCCAGAAAACACGGCT
CATCGGGCATCGGCAGGCGCTGCTGCCCGCGCCGTTCCCATTCCTCCGTTTCGGTCAAGGCTGGCAGGTC
TGGTTCCATGCCCGGAATGCCGGGCTGGCTGGGCGGCTCCTCGCCGGGGCCGGTCGGTAGTTGCTGCTCG
CCCGGATACAGGGTCGGGATGCGGCGCAGGTCGCCATGCCCCAACAGCGATTCGTCCTGGTCGTCGTGAT
CAACCACCACGGCGGCACTGAACACCGACAGGCGCAACTGGTCGCGGGGCTGGCCCCACGCCACGCGGTC
ATTGACCACGTAGGCCGACACGGTGCCGGGGCCGTTGAGCTTCACGACGGAGATCCAGCGCTCGGCCACC
AAGTCCTTGACTGCGTATTGGACCGTCCGCAAAGAACGTCCGATGAGCTTGGAAAGTGTCTTCTGGCTGA
CCACCACGGCGTTCTGGTGGCCCATCTGCGCCACGAGGTGATGCAGCAGCATTGCCGCCGTGGGTTTCCT
CGCAATAAGCCCGGCCCACGCCTCATGCGCTTTGCGTTCCGTTTGCACCCAGTGACCGGGCTTGTTCTTG
GCTTGAATGCCGATTTCTCTGGACTGCGTGGCCATGCTTATCTCCATGCGGTAGGGTGCCGCACGGTTGC
GGCACCATGCGCAATCAGCTGCAACTTTTCGGCAGCGCGACAACAATTATGCGTTGCGTAAAAGTGGCAG
TCAATTACAGATTTTCTTTAACCTACGCAATGAGCTATTGCGGGGGGTGCCGCAATGAGCTGTTGCGTAC
CCCCCTTTTTTAAGTTGTTGATTTTTAAGTCTTTCGCATTTCGCCCTATATCTAGTTCTTTGGTGCCCAA
AGAAGGGCACCCCTGCGGGGTTCCCCCACGCCTTCGGCGCGGCTCCCCCTCCGGCAAAAAGTGGCCCCTC
CGGGGCTTGTTGATCGACTGCGCGGCCTTCGGCCTTGCCCAAGGTGGCGCTGCCCCCTTGGAACCCCCGC
ACTCGCCGCCGTGAGGCTCGGGGGGCAGGCGGGCGGGCTTCGCCTTCGACTGCCCCCACTCGCATAGGCT
TGGGTCGTTCCAGGCGCGTCAAGGCCAAGCCGCTGCGCGGTCGCTGCGCGAGCCTTGACCCGCCTTCCAC
TTGGTGTCCAACCGGCAAGCGAAGCGCGCAGGCCGCAGGCCGGAGGCTTTTCCCCAGAGAAAATTAAAAA
AATTGATGGGGCAAGGCCGCAGGCCGCGCAGTTGGAGCCGGTGGGTATGTGGTCGAAGGCTGGGTAGCGT
TCACCGACAAACAACAGATAAAACGAAAGGCCCAGTCTTTCGACTGAGCCTTTCGTTTTATTTGATGCCT
GGCTCTAGTAGTGATCTACACTAGCACTATCAGTGTTATTAAGACCCACTTTCACATTTAAGTTGTTTTT
CTAATCCGCATATGATCAATTCAAGGCCGAATAAGAAGGCTGGCTCTGCACCTTGGTGATCAAATAATTC
GATAGCTTGTCGTAATAATGGCGGCATACTATCAGTAGTAGGTGTTTCCCTTTCTTCTTTAGCGACTTGA
TGCTCTTGATCTTCCAATACGCAACCTAAAGTAAAATGCCCCACAGCGCTGAGTGCATATAATGCATTCT
CTAGTGAAAAACCTTGTTGGCATAAAAAGGCTAATTGATTTTCGAGAGTTTCATACTGTTTTTCTGTAGG
CCGTGTACCTAAATGTACTTTTGCTCCATCGCGATGACTTAGTAAAGCACATCTAAAACTTTTAGCGTTA
TTACGTAAAAAATCTTGCCAGCTTTCCCCTTCTAAAGGGCAAAAGTGAGTATGGTGCCTATCTAACATCT
CAATGGCTAAGGCGTCGAGCAAAGCCCGCTTATTTTTTACATGCCAATACAATGTAGGCTGCTCTACACC
TAGCTTCTGGGCGAGTTTACGGGTTGTTAAACCTTCGATTCCGACCTCATTAAGCAGCTCTAATGCGCTG
TTAATCACTTTACTTTTATCTAATCTAGACATCATTAATTCCTAATTTTTGTTGACACTCTATCGTTGAT
AGAGTTATTTTACCACTCCCTATCAGTGATAGAGAAAAGAATTCAAAAGATCTTTTAAGAAGGAGATATA
CATATGCATCATCATCATCATCATCATGGAGAAAGCTTGTTTAAGGGGCCGCGTGATTACAACCCGATAT
CGAGCACCATTTGTCATTTGACGAATGAATCTGATGGGCACACAACATCGTTGTATGGTATTGGATTTGG
TCCCTTCATCATTACAAACAAGCACTTGTTTAGAAGAAATAATGGAACACTGTTGGTCCAATCACTACAT
GGTGTATTCAAGGTCAAGAACACCACGACTTTGCAACAACACCTCATTGATGGGAGGGACATGATAATTA
TTCGCATGCCTAAGGATTTCCCACCATTTCCTCAAAAGCTGAAATTTAGAGAGCCACAAAGGGAAGAGCG
CATATGTCTTGTGACAACCAACTTCCAAACTAAGAGCATGTCTAGCATGGTGTCAGACACTAGTTGCACA
TTCCCTTCATCTGATGGCATATTCTGGAAGCATTGGATTCAAACCAAGGATGGGCAGTGTGGCAGTCCAT
TAGTATCAACTAGAGATGGGTTCATTGTTGGTATACACTCAGCATCGAATTTCACCAACACAAACAATTA
TTTCACAAGCGTGCCGAAAAACTTCATGGAATTGTTGACAAATCAGGAGGCGCAGCAGTGGGTTAGTGGT
TGGCGATTAAATGCTGACTCAGTATTGTGGGGGGGCCATAAAGTTTTCATGGTGAAACCTGAAGAGCCTT
TTCAGCCAGTTAAGGAAGCGACTCAACTCATGAATCGTCGTCGCCGTCGCTAAGTCCATCAGCTTGTCCA
GCAGGGTTGTCCACGGGCCGAGCGAAGCGAGCCAGCCGGTGGCCGCGGAACAAAACTAAAGCGCCACAAG
GGCGCTTTAGTTTGTTTTCAGTCCAGTTACGCTGGAGTCTGAGGCTCGTCCTGAATGATATCAAGCTTGA
ATTCGCGGCCGCTTCTAGAGTTGACAGCTAGCTCAGTCCTAGGTACTGTGCTAGCTACTAGATATCGCTC
AATACTGACCAAGGAGGTATCTACAATGCATCACCATCATCACCATGTTGATCTGCGTACCCTGGGTTAT
AGCCAGCAGCAGCAAGAAAAAATCAAACCGAAAGTTCGTAGCACCGTTGCACAGCATCATGAAGCACTGG
TTGGTCATGGTTTTACCCATGCACATATTGTTGCACTGAGCCAGCATCCGGCAGCACTGGGCACCGTTGC
AGTTAAATATCAGGATATGATTGCAGCACTGCCGGAAGCAACCCATGAAGCAATTGTTGGTGTTGGTAAA
CAGTGGTCAGGTGCACGTGCCCTGGAAGCACTGCTGACCGTTGCCGGTGAACTGCGTGGTCCGCCTCTGC
AGCTGGATACCGGTCAGCTGCTGAAAATTGCAAAACGTGGTGGTGTTACCGCAGTTGAAGCAGTTCATGC
ATGGCGTAATGCACTGACCGGTGCACCGCTGAATGGTTCTGGCGAAAACCTGTACTTCCAGTCTGGCTCG
GGTCTGACACCGGAACAGGTTGTTGCAATTGCCAGCAATGGTGGTGGCAAACAGGCACTGGAAACCGTTC
AGCGTCTGCTGCCGGTTCTGTGTCAGGCACATGGTCTGACCCCTGAACAGGTGGTGGCCATTGCAAGCAA
TAATGGCGGTAAACAAGCCCTGGAAACAGTGCAGCGCCTGTTACCGGTGCTGTGCCAGGCCCATGGCTTA
ACTCCGGAACAGGTGGTAGCGATCGCATCAAATGGCGGAGGTAAACAGGCCTTAGAAACCGTACAGCGCT
TACTGCCGGTGTTATGCCAGGCGCACGGCCTGACGCCAGAACAGGTAGTGGCAATCGCCTCAAATAATGG
TGGAAAACAGGCGTTAGAGACAGTCCAGCGCCTGCTGCCTGTATTATGTCAAGCCCATGGCCTGACCCCA
GAGCAAGTTGTTGCGATTGCAAGTAACATTGGGGGTAAACAGGCACTTGAGACAGTTCAACGTTTACTGC
CTGTACTGTGCCAAGCTCACGGTCTGACTCCGGAACAAGTCGTCGCGATTGCGAGTAATAACGGTGGCAA
ACAAGCATTAGAAACGGTGCAACGCCTGCTGCCAGTTCTTTGCCAGGCTCACGGTTTAACCCCTGAGCAG
GTTGTAGCTATTGCGAGTCATGATGGTGGTAAGCAGGCGTTGGAAACTGTGCAAAGACTGCTGCCCGTGT
TGTGCCAAGCACATGGTTTAACCCCAGAACAAGTCGTAGCAATCGCAAGCAATCATGGTGGCAAGCAAGC
GCTTGAAACAGTACAGCGTTTATTACCGGTACTTTGTCAGGCCCACGGTCTTACACCAGAACAAGTTGTG
GCCATAGCCAGTAACAATGGCGGAAAGCAGGCTCTGGAAACGGTACAACGTCTGTTACCTGTTCTGTGTC
AAGCGCACGGATTAACACCTGAACAAGTAGTTGCCATTGCGTCAAATATCGGAGGCAAGCAGGCCTTGGA
GACAGTGCAGAGATTACTGCCAGTGTTGTGTCAGGCTCATGGCCTTACACCCGAGCAGGTCGTGGCAATT
GCATCTAATGGTGGCGGTAAGCAAGCTTTAGAGACTGTTCAGAGACTGCTTCCTGTCCTGTGCCAGGCAC
ACGGACTTACGCCTGAGCAAGTGGTTGCAATCGCCTCTAACATCGGTGGTAAGCAAGCACTGGAAACTGT
CCAACGCTTACTTCCGGTGCTTTGTCAAGCACACGGCTTAACGCCAGAGCAGGTCGTCGCCATAGCCAGC
AATATCGGTGGTAAACAGGCCCTTGAAACGGTCCAAAGACTTCTGCCGGTCCTTTGCCAAGCGCATGGGC
TGACACCTGAGCAGGTAGTCGCGATTGCCTCACATGACGGTGGGAAGCAGGCATTAGAAACAGTTCAAAG
ATTATTACCAGTCCTGTGTCAGGCGCATGGGTTAACCCCAGAGCAGGTAGTTGCAATAGCATCCAACATT
GGCGGAAAACAAGCGTTGGAAACGGTTCAGCGGTTATTGCCTGTTTTGTGCCAGGCGCATGGTTTGACAC
CCGAGCAAGTGGTAGCCATAGCCTCAAATATAGGGGGTAAACAAGCTTTGGAGACAGTACAACGGCTGCT
TCCAGTTTTATGTCAGGCCCATGGATTGACGCCTGAACAAGTTGTCGCTATCGCAAGTAATGGGGGTGGT
AAACAAGCGCTTGAAACCGTTCAACGCCTTCTGCCTGTGCTTTGTCAGGCACATGGATTAACACCCGAAC
AGGTTGTCGCGATAGCTTCAAACGGTGGTGGTCGTCCGGCACTGGAAAGCATTGTTGCACAGCTGAGCCG
TCCGGATCCGGCACTGGCAGCACTGACCAATGATCATCTGGTTGCACTGGCATGTCTGGGTGGTCGCCCT
GCCCTGGATGCAGTTAAAAAAGGTCTGCCGCATGCACCGGCACTGATTAAACGTACCAATCGTCGTATTC
CGGAACGTACCAGCCATCGTGTTGCAGATCATGCACAGGTTGTTCGTGTTCTGGGTTTTTTTCAGTGTCA
TAGCCATCCGGCACAGGCATTTGATGATGCAATGACCCAGTTTGGTATGAGCGATTATAAAGATGATGAT
GATAAATAAGGTACCCTAATCATACCTGACCTCCATAGCAGAAAGTCAAAAACCTCCGACCGGAGGCTTT
TGACTTGAGGGGGATCCGCCC
Features (pLannotate 1.2.2; 15 found; start..end, strand, type, name):
      3..816     -  CDS            KanR (fragment): aminoglycoside phosphotransferase; aph(3')-Ia; confers resistance to kanamycin in bacteria or G418 (Geneticin®) in eukaryotes
    817..911     -  promoter       cat promoter (fragment): promoter of the E. coli cat gene encoding chloramphenicol acetyltransferase
    913..1575    -  CDS            pBBR1 Rep: replication protein for the broad-host-range plasmid pBBR1 from Bordetella bronchiseptica
   1576..2238    -  rep_origin     pBBR1 oriV (fragment): replication origin of the broad-host-range plasmid pBBR1 from Bordetella bronchiseptica; requires the pBBR1 Rep protein for replication
   2258..2304    -  terminator     rrnB T1 terminator: transcription terminator T1 from the E. coli rrnB gene
   2349..2972    -  CDS            TetR: tetracycline repressor TetR; tetR from transposon Tn10; TetR binds to the tetracycline operator tetO to inhibit transcription. This inhibition can be relieved by adding tetracycline or doxycycline.
   2991..3046    +  promoter       tetR/tetA promoters: tetR; overlapping promoters for bacterial tetR and tetA
   3090..3109    +  CDS            capTEV™ (fragment): composite tag for in vivo biotinylation, TEV protease cleavage, and 6xHis tagging
   3108..3815    +  CDS            TEV protease: tobacco etch virus protease (Kapust et al., 2001)
   3834..3896    -  rep_origin     pBBR1 oriV (fragment): replication origin of the broad-host-range plasmid pBBR1 from Bordetella bronchiseptica; requires the pBBR1 Rep protein for replication
   3902..3938    +  terminator     soxR terminator: bidirectional E. coli soxR transcription terminator
   3989..4010    +  misc_feature   BioBrick prefix: BioBrick prefix for parts that do not start with "ATG"
   4011..4035    +  promoter       J23119(SpeI) promoter (fragment): bacterial promoter (Registry of Standard Biological Parts BBa J23119) modified to end with an SpeI site
   4107..6632    +  CDS            avrBs3 (fragment): AVRB3_XANEU - Experimental evidence at protein level: Swiss-Prot protein existence level 1. Avirulence protein. Acts as a transcription factor in C.annuum plants. In susceptible plants lacking the Bs3 resistance gene induces expression of a number of genes, including genes homologous to a family of auxin-induced genes, alpha-expansin genes, pectate lyase, anthocyanidin glucoside rhamnosyl transferase and at least one transcription factor, UPA20. Their expression leads to plant hypertrophy in mesophyll cells, probably mainly mediated by UPA20 (PubMed:17962565). In resistant plants induces the h
   6694..6725    +  terminator     tonB terminator: bidirectional E. coli tonB-P14 transcription terminator
