>Addgene plasmid #92019 | p5A3-T | addgene full sequence | sequence record 190012 | Addgene NGS Result
CATCACCATCATCACCATGTTGATCTGCGTACCCTGGGTTATAGCCAGCAGCAGCAAGAAAAAATCAAAC
CGAAAGTTCGTAGCACCGTTGCACAGCATCATGAAGCACTGGTTGGTCATGGTTTTACCCATGCACATAT
TGTTGCACTGAGCCAGCATCCGGCAGCACTGGGCACCGTTGCAGTTAAATATCAGGATATGATTGCAGCA
CTGCCGGAAGCAACCCATGAAGCAATTGTTGGTGTTGGTAAACAGTGGTCAGGTGCACGTGCCCTGGAAG
CACTGCTGACCGTTGCCGGTGAACTGCGTGGTCCGCCTCTGCAGCTGGATACCGGTCAGCTGCTGAAAAT
TGCAAAACGTGGTGGTGTTACCGCAGTTGAAGCAGTTCATGCATGGCGTAATGCACTGACCGGTGCACCG
CTGAATGGTTCTGGCGAAAACCTGTACTTCCAGTCTGGCTCGGGTCTGACACCGGAACAGGTTGTTGCAA
TTGCCAGCAATGGTGGTGGCAAACAGGCACTGGAAACCGTTCAGCGTCTGCTGCCGGTTCTGTGTCAGGC
ACATGGTCTGACCCCTGAACAGGTGGTGGCCATTGCAAGCAATAATGGCGGTAAACAAGCCCTGGAAACA
GTGCAGCGCCTGTTACCGGTGCTGTGCCAGGCCCATGGCTTAACTCCGGAACAGGTGGTAGCGATCGCAT
CAAATGGCGGAGGTAAACAGGCCTTAGAAACCGTACAGCGCTTACTGCCGGTGTTATGCCAGGCGCACGG
CCTGACGCCAGAACAGGTAGTGGCAATCGCCTCAAATAATGGTGGAAAACAGGCGTTAGAGACAGTCCAG
CGCCTGCTGCCTGTATTATGTCAAGCCCATGGCCTGACCCCAGAGCAAGTTGTTGCGATTGCAAGTAACA
TTGGGGGTAAACAGGCACTTGAGACAGTTCAACGTTTACTGCCTGTACTGTGCCAAGCTCACGGTCTGAC
TCCGGAACAAGTCGTCGCGATTGCGAGTAATAACGGTGGCAAACAAGCATTAGAAACGGTGCAACGCCTG
CTGCCAGTTCTTTGCCAGGCTCACGGTTTAACCCCTGAGCAGGTTGTAGCTATTGCGAGTCATGATGGTG
GTAAGCAGGCGTTGGAAACTGTGCAAAGACTGCTGCCCGTGTTGTGCCAAGCACATGGTTTAACCCCAGA
ACAAGTCGTAGCAATCGCAAGCAATCATGGTGGCAAGCAAGCGCTTGAAACAGTACAGCGTTTATTACCG
GTACTTTGTCAGGCCCACGGTCTTACACCAGAACAAGTTGTGGCCATAGCCAGTAACAATGGCGGAAAGC
AGGCTCTGGAAACGGTACAACGTCTGTTACCTGTTCTGTGTCAAGCGCACGGATTAACACCTGAACAAGT
AGTTGCCATTGCGTCAAATATCGGAGGCAAGCAGGCCTTGGAGACAGTGCAGAGATTACTGCCAGTGTTG
TGTCAGGCTCATGGCCTTACACCCGAGCAGGTCGTGGCAATTGCATCTAATGGTGGCGGTAAGCAAGCTT
TAGAGACTGTTCAGAGACTGCTTCCTGTCCTGTGCCAGGCACACGGACTTACGCCTGAGCAAGTGGTTGC
AATCGCCTCTAACATCGGTGGTAAGCAAGCACTGGAAACTGTCCAACGCTTACTTCCGGTGCTTTGTCAA
GCACACGGCTTAACGCCAGAGCAGGTCGTCGCCATAGCCAGCAATATCGGTGGTAAACAGGCCCTTGAAA
CGGTCCAAAGACTTCTGCCGGTCCTTTGCCAAGCGCATGGGCTGACACCTGAGCAGGTAGTCGCGATTGC
CTCACATGACGGTGGGAAGCAGGCATTAGAAACAGTTCAAAGATTATTACCAGTCCTGTGTCAGGCGCAT
GGGTTAACCCCAGAGCAGGTAGTTGCAATAGCATCCAACATTGGCGGAAAACAAGCGTTGGAAACGGTTC
AGCGGTTATTGCCTGTTTTGTGCCAGGCGCATGGTTTGACACCCGAGCAAGTGGTAGCCATAGCCTCAAA
TATAGGGGGTAAACAAGCTTTGGAGACAGTACAACGGCTGCTTCCAGTTTTATGTCAGGCCCATGGATTG
ACGCCTGAACAAGTTGTCGCTATCGCAAGTAATGGGGGTGGTAAACAAGCGCTTGAAACCGTTCAACGCC
TTCTGCCTGTGCTTTGTCAGGCACATGGATTAACACCCGAACAGGTTGTCGCGATAGCTTCAAACGGTGG
TGGTCGTCCGGCACTGGAAAGCATTGTTGCACAGCTGAGCCGTCCGGATCCGGCACTGGCAGCACTGACC
AATGATCATCTGGTTGCACTGGCATGTCTGGGTGGTCGCCCTGCCCTGGATGCAGTTAAAAAAGGTCTGC
CGCATGCACCGGCACTGATTAAACGTACCAATCGTCGTATTCCGGAACGTACCAGCCATCGTGTTGCAGA
TCATGCACAGGTTGTTCGTGTTCTGGGTTTTTTTCAGTGTCATAGCCATCCGGCACAGGCATTTGATGAT
GCAATGACCCAGTTTGGTATGAGCGATTATAAAGATGATGATGATAAATAAGGTACCCTAATCATACCTG
ACCTCCATAGCAGAAAGTCAAAAACCTCCGACCGGAGGCTTTTGACTTGAGGGGGATCCGCCCTCAGAAA
AACTCATCGAGCATCAAGTGAAACTGCAATTTATTCATATCAGGATTATCAATACCATATTTTTGAAAAA
GCCGTTTCTGTAATGAAGGAGAAAACTCACCGAGGCAGTTCCATAGGATGGCAAGATCCTGGTATCGGTC
TGCGATTCCGACTCGTCCAACATCAATACAACCTATTAATTTCCCCTCGTCAAAAATAAGGTTATCAAGT
GAGAAATCACCATGAGTGACGACTGAATCCGGTGAGAATGGCAAAAGCTTATGCATTTCTTTCCAGACTT
GTTCAACAGGCCAGCCATTACGCTCGTCATCAAAATCACTCGCACCAACCAAACCGTTATTCATTCGTGA
TTGCGCCTGAGCGAGACGAAATACGCGATCGCCGTTAAAAGGACAATTACAAACAGGAATCGAATGCAAC
CGGCGCAGGAACACTGCCAGCGCATCAACAATATTTTCACCTGAATCAGGATATTCTTCTAATACCTGGA
ATGCTGTTTTCCCTGGGATCGCAGTGGTGAGTAACCATGCATCATCAGGAGTACGGATAAAATGCTTGAT
GGTCGGAAGAGGCATAAATTCCGTCAGCCAGTTTAGCCTGACCATCTCATCTGTAACATCATTGGCAACG
CTACCTTTGCCATGTTTCAGAAACAACTCTGGCGCATCGGGCTTCCCATACAATCGATAGATTGTCGCAC
CTGATTGCCCGACATTATCGCGAGCCCATTTATACCCATATAAATCAGCATCCATGTTGGAATTTAATCG
CGGCCTCGAGCAAGACGTTTCCCGTTGAATATGGCTCATTTTAGCTTCCTTAGCTCCTGAAAATCTCGAT
AACTCAAAAAATACGCCCGGTAGTGATCTTATTTCATTATGGTGAAAGTTGGAACCTCTTACGTACGGCG
CGGCAGCGTGACCCGTGTCGGCGGCTCCAACGGCTCGCCATCGTCCAGAAAACACGGCTCATCGGGCATC
GGCAGGCGCTGCTGCCCGCGTCGTTCCCATTCCTCCGTTTCGGTCAAGGCTGGCAGGTCTGGTTCCATGC
CCGGAATGCCGGGCTGGCTGGGCGGCTCCTCGCCGGGGCCGGTCGGTAGTTGCTGCTCGCCCGGATACAG
GGTCGGGATGCGGCGCAGGTCGCCATGCCCCAACAGCGATTCGTCCTGGTCGTCGTGATCAACCACCACG
GCGGCACTGAACACCGACAGGCGCAACTGGTCGCGGGGCTGGCCCCACGCCACGCGGTCATTGACCACGT
AGGCCGACACGGTGCCGGGGCCGTTGAGCTTCACGACGGAGATCCAGCGCTCGGCCACCAAGTCCTTGAC
TGCGTATTGGACCGTCCGCAAAGAACGTCCGATGAGCTTGGAAAGTGTCTTCTGGCTGACCACCACGGCG
TTCTGGTGGCCCATCTGCGCCACGAGGTGATGCAGCAGCATTGCCGCCGTGGGTTTCCTCGCAATAAGCC
CGGCCCACGCCTCATGCGCTTTGCGTTCCGTTTGCACCCAGTGACCGGGCTTGTTCTTGGCTTGAATGCC
GATTTCTCTGGACTGCGTGGCCATGCTTATCTCCATGCGGTAGGGGTGCCGCACGGTTGCGGCACCATGC
GCAATCAGCTGCAACTTTTCGGCAGCGCGACAACAATTATGCGTTGCGTAAAAGTGGCAGTCAATTACAG
ATTTTCTTTAACCTACGCAATGAGCTATTGCGGGGGGTGCCGCAATGAGCTGTTGCGTACCCCCCTTTTT
TAAGTTGTTGATTTTTAAGTCTTTCGCATTTCGCCCTATATCTAGTTCTTTGGTGCCCAAAGAAGGGCAC
CCCTGCGGGGTTCCCCCACGCCTTCGGCGCGGCTCCCCCTCCGGCAAAAAGTGGCCCCTCCGGGGCTTGT
TGATCGACTGCGCGGCCTTCGGCCTTGCCCAAGGTGGCGCTGCCCCCTTGGAACCCCCGCACTCGCCGCC
GTGAGGCTCGGGGGGCAGGCGGGCGGGCTTCGCCCTTCGACTGCCCCCACTCGCATAGGCTTGGGTCGTT
CCAGGCGCGTCAAGGCCAAGCCGCTGCGCGGTCGCTGCGCGAGCCTTGACCCGCCTTCCACTTGGTGTCC
AACCGGCAAGCGAAGCGCGCAGGCCGCAGGCCGGAGGCTTTTCCCCAGAGAAAATTAAAAAAATTGATGG
GGCAAGGCCGCAGGCCGCGCAGTTGGAGCCGGTGGGTATGTGGTCGAAGGCTGGGTAGCGTTCACCGACA
AACAACAGATAAAACGAAAGGCCCAGTCTTTCGACTGAGCCTTTCGTTTTATTTGATGCCTGGCTCTAGT
AGTGATCTACACTAGCACTATCAGTGTTATTAAGACCCACTTTCACATTTAAGTTGTTTTTCTAATCCGC
ATATGATCAATTCAAGGCCGAATAAGAAGGCTGGCTCTGCACCTTGGTGATCAAATAATTCGATAGCTTG
TCGTAATAATGGCGGCATACTATCAGTAGTAGGTGTTTCCCTTTCTTCTTTAGCGACTTGATGCTCTTGA
TCTTCCAATACGCAACCTAAAGTAAAATGCCCCACAGCGCTGAGTGCATATAATGCATTCTCTAGTGAAA
AACCTTGTTGGCATAAAAAGGCTAATTGATTTTCGAGAGTTTCATACTGTTTTTCTGTAGGCCGTGTACC
TAAATGTACTTTTGCTCCATCGCGATGACTTAGTAAAGCACATCTAAAACTTTTAGCGTTATTACGTAAA
AAATCTTGCCAGCTTTCCCCTTCTAAAGGGCAAAAGTGAGTATGGTGCCTATCTAACATCTCAATGGCTA
AGGCGTCGAGCAAAGCCCGCTTATTTTTTACATGCCAATACAATGTAGGCTGCTCTACACCTAGCTTCTG
GGCGAGTTTACGGGTTGTTAAACCTTCGATTCCGACCTCATTAAGCAGCTCTAATGCGCTGTTAATCACT
TTACTTTTATCTAATCTAGACATCATTAATTCCTAATTTTTGTTGACACTCTATCGTTGATAGAGTTATT
TTACCACTCCCTATCAGTGATAGAGAAAAGAATTCAAAAGATCTTTTAAGAAGGAGATATACATATGCAT
CATCATCATCATCATCATGGAGAAAGCTTGTTTAAGGGGCCGCGTGATTACAACCCGATATCGAGCACCA
TTTGTCATTTGACGAATGAATCTGATGGGCACACAACATCGTTGTATGGTATTGGATTTGGTCCCTTCAT
CATTACAAACAAGCACTTGTTTAGAAGAAATAATGGAACACTGTTGGTCCAATCACTACATGGTGTATTC
AAGGTCAAGAACACCACGACTTTGCAACAACACCTCATTGATGGGAGGGACATGATAATTATTCGCATGC
CTAAGGATTTCCCACCATTTCCTCAAAAGCTGAAATTTAGAGAGCCACAAAGGGAAGAGCGCATATGTCT
TGTGACAACCAACTTCCAAACTAAGAGCATGTCTAGCATGGTGTCAGACACTAGTTGCACATTCCCTTCA
TCTGATGGCATATTCTGGAAGCATTGGATTCAAACCAAGGATGGGCAGTGTGGCAGTCCATTAGTATCAA
CTAGAGATGGGTTCATTGTTGGTATACACTCAGCATCGAATTTCACCAACACAAACAATTATTTCACAAG
CGTGCCGAAAAACTTCATGGAATTGTTGACAAATCAGGAGGCGCAGCAGTGGGTTAGTGGTTGGCGATTA
AATGCTGACTCAGTATTGTGGGGGGGCCATAAAGTTTTCATGGTGAAACCTGAAGAGCCTTTTCAGCCAG
TTAAGGAAGCGACTCAACTCATGAATCGTCGTCGCCGTCGCTAAGTCCATCAGCTTGTCCAGCAGGGTTG
TCCACGGGCCGAGCGAAGCGAGCCAGCCGGTGGCCGCGGAACAAAACTAAAGCGCCACAAGGGCGCTTTA
GTTTGTTTTCAGTCCAGTTACGCTGGAGTCTGAGGCTCGTCCTGAATGATATCAAGCTTGAATTCGCGGC
CGCTTCTAGAGTTGACAGCTAGCTCAGTCCTAGGTACTGTGCTAGCTACTAGATATCGCTCAATACTGAC
CAAGGAGGTATCTACAATG
Features (pLannotate 1.2.2; 15 found; start..end, strand, type, name):
     19..2544    +  CDS            avrBs3 (fragment): AVRB3_XANEU - Experimental evidence at protein level: Swiss-Prot protein existence level 1. Avirulence protein. Acts as a transcription factor in C.annuum plants. In susceptible plants lacking the Bs3 resistance gene induces expression of a number of genes, including genes homologous to a family of auxin-induced genes, alpha-expansin genes, pectate lyase, anthocyanidin glucoside rhamnosyl transferase and at least one transcription factor, UPA20. Their expression leads to plant hypertrophy in mesophyll cells, probably mainly mediated by UPA20 (PubMed:17962565). In resistant plants induces the h
   2606..2637    +  terminator     tonB terminator: bidirectional E. coli tonB-P14 transcription terminator
   2656..3469    -  CDS            KanR (fragment): aminoglycoside phosphotransferase; aph(3')-Ia; confers resistance to kanamycin in bacteria or G418 (Geneticin®) in eukaryotes
   3470..3564    -  promoter       cat promoter (fragment): promoter of the E. coli cat gene encoding chloramphenicol acetyltransferase
   3566..4224    -  CDS            pBBR1 Rep (fragment): replication protein for the broad-host-range plasmid pBBR1 from Bordetella bronchiseptica
   4225..4889    -  rep_origin     pBBR1 oriV (fragment): replication origin of the broad-host-range plasmid pBBR1 from Bordetella bronchiseptica; requires the pBBR1 Rep protein for replication
   4909..4955    -  terminator     rrnB T1 terminator: transcription terminator T1 from the E. coli rrnB gene
   5000..5623    -  CDS            TetR: tetracycline repressor TetR; tetR from transposon Tn10; TetR binds to the tetracycline operator tetO to inhibit transcription. This inhibition can be relieved by adding tetracycline or doxycycline.
   5642..5697    +  promoter       tetR/tetA promoters: tetR; overlapping promoters for bacterial tetR and tetA
   5741..5760    +  CDS            capTEV™ (fragment): composite tag for in vivo biotinylation, TEV protease cleavage, and 6xHis tagging
   5759..6466    +  CDS            TEV protease: tobacco etch virus protease (Kapust et al., 2001)
   6485..6547    -  rep_origin     pBBR1 oriV (fragment): replication origin of the broad-host-range plasmid pBBR1 from Bordetella bronchiseptica; requires the pBBR1 Rep protein for replication
   6553..6589    +  terminator     soxR terminator: bidirectional E. coli soxR transcription terminator
   6640..6661    +  misc_feature   BioBrick prefix: BioBrick prefix for parts that do not start with "ATG"
   6662..6686    +  promoter       J23119(SpeI) promoter (fragment): bacterial promoter (Registry of Standard Biological Parts BBa J23119) modified to end with an SpeI site
