[The description below was written by a language model from this plasmid's Addgene catalogue record and pLannotate feature annotations shown in this document.]
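Description:
p5A3-T is a low-copy bacterial expression plasmid of about 6.7 kb built on the pBT-2 backbone. It replicates through the broad-host-range pBBR1 origin together with its cognate Rep protein and is selected with kanamycin (an aph(3')-Ia resistance gene that the annotation places downstream of a cat promoter fragment). Although it is catalogued under the TALEN vector type, the record describes a DNA-binding TALE with no nuclease domain. The two available sequence records (depositor and sequencing result) carry the same set of features in the same order and differ only in their start coordinate and by two nucleotides in length.

The plasmid carries two expression units that together form a protease-triggered induction system. The first encodes a TALE, annotated by homology to the Xanthomonas AvrBs3 effector, engineered to bind the lac operator. It has an N-terminal 6xHis tag, a C-terminal FLAG tag, and a single TEV protease recognition site in its N-terminal domain. This gene lies downstream of a fragment of the J23119 synthetic bacterial promoter, which is normally constitutive, and ends at the tonB terminator. The second unit encodes TEV protease with the S219V mutation, generally used to reduce self-cleavage, along with an N-terminal 7xHis tag and a C-terminal penta-arginine tag. It is transcribed from the tetR/tetA promoter region and followed by the soxR terminator. A divergently oriented tetR gene, ending at the rrnB T1 terminator, keeps the protease repressed until anhydrotetracycline is added.

The intended logic is that the TALE occupies lac operator sites, and inducing the protease cleaves it, altering its activity at the target. This gives proteolysis-mediated control of gene expression in bacteria. The depositor notes that inducing the protease can impair growth.
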