Addgene plasmid #92019: p5A3-T
Purpose: Expresses TALE targeted to lac operator with one TEV cut site in its N-terminal domain, anhydrotetracycline inducible TEV protease
Depositing lab: Brian Pfleger. Depositing organization: University of Wisconsin, Madison. Publication: A transcription activator-like effector (TALE) induction system mediated by proteolysis. Copeland MF, Politz MC, Johnson CB, Markley AL, Pfleger BF. Nat Chem Biol. 2016 Apr;12(4):254-60. doi: 10.1038/nchembio.2021. Epub 2016 Feb 8. PubMed 26854666.
Backbone
  Vector backbone: pBT-2
  Total vector size (bp): 6741
  Modifications to backbone: Encodes tetR.
  Vector type: TALEN
Growth in bacteria
  Bacterial resistance: Kanamycin, 50 μg/mL
  Growth temperature: 37°C
  Growth strain: DH5alpha
  Copy number: Low Copy
Gene/Insert 1
  Gene/Insert name: TALE targeting lac operator with N-terminal TEV cleavage site
  Insert size (bp): 2574
  Tag / fusion protein: FLAG tag (C terminal on insert); 6x His Tag (N terminal on insert)
Gene/Insert 2
  Gene/Insert name: Tobacco Etch Virus Protease (alt name: TEV protease)
  Insert size (bp): 750
  Mutation: S219V
  Tag / fusion protein: 7x His Tag (N terminal on insert); 5x Arginine Tag (C terminal on insert)
Terms and licenses: Academic/Nonprofit Terms; Industry Terms: Not Available to Industry
Depositor comments: TEV protease induction will result in a growth defect if the culture is not outgrown to a suitable density prior to addition of anhydrotetracycline.
How to cite: p5A3-T was a gift from Brian Pfleger (Addgene plasmid # 92019 ; http://n2t.net/addgene:92019 ; RRID:Addgene_92019)
